Addgene plasmid #168162: pMS29: pDonor(PmcCAST)
Purpose: PmcCAST donor harboring non-functional cargo.
Depositing lab: Feng Zhang. Depositing organization: Broad Institute. Publication: Dual modes of CRISPR-associated transposon homing. Saito M, Ladha A, Strecker J, Faure G, Neumann E, Altae-Tran H, Macrae RK, Zhang F. Cell. 2021 Apr 29;184(9):2441-2453.e18. doi: 10.1016/j.cell.2021.03.006. Epub 2021 Mar 25. PubMed 33770501.
Backbone
  Vector backbone: pUC57
  Vector type: Bacterial Expression
Growth in bacteria
  Bacterial resistance: Ampicillin, 100 μg/mL
  Growth temperature: 37°C
  Growth strain: DH5alpha
  Copy number: High Copy
Gene/Insert 1
  Gene/Insert name: PmcCAST right end (RE)
  Species: Peltigera membranacea cyanobiont 210A
  Cloning method: Gibson Cloning
  Sequencing primers: 5′ M13 forward
Gene/Insert 2
  Gene/Insert name: PmcCAST left end (LE)
  Species: Peltigera membranacea cyanobiont 210A
  Cloning method: Gibson Cloning
  Sequencing primers: 5′ M13 reverse
Terms and licenses: Academic/Nonprofit Terms; Industry Terms: Not Available to Industry
How to cite: pMS29: pDonor(PmcCAST) was a gift from Feng Zhang (Addgene plasmid # 168162 ; http://n2t.net/addgene:168162 ; RRID:Addgene_168162)
