[The description below was written by a language model from this plasmid's Addgene catalogue record and pLannotate feature annotations shown in this document.]
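Description:
pMS29: pDonor(PmcCAST) is a small (about 3.5 kb) bacterial plasmid built on the pUC57 cloning backbone that serves as the transposon donor for the CRISPR-associated transposase (CAST) system from the Peltigera membranacea cyanobiont 210A. It is maintained in E. coli at high copy from the ColE1/pUC-type origin and selected with ampicillin through the bla (AmpR) gene driven by its own promoter. The remaining annotated backbone elements are typical pUC remnants: the CAP binding site, lac promoter and operator, fragments of lacI and lacZα flanking the cloning region, and short residual pieces of the bom and rop regions.

The payload consists of the PmcCAST left end (LE) and right end (RE), each introduced by Gibson assembly. These are the terminal sequences recognised by the transposase machinery, so whatever lies between them is mobilised as the transposon cargo. The record describes that cargo as non-functional, meaning it acts only as a traceable stuffer rather than expressing anything. The automated annotation does not mark the LE and RE themselves, but it detects a fragment with similarity to mouse Emx1 in reverse orientation within the region between the lac elements and lacZα. This may be part of the inert cargo, although the record does not state this.

The plasmid carries no transposase, Cas effector or guide RNA components, so these must be supplied separately. It is intended for bacterial assays of RNA-guided DNA insertion, in the context of work on how CRISPR-associated transposons home to their target sites.
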