Features (pLannotate 1.2.2; 11 found; start..end, strand, type, name):
    469..561     +  CDS            lacI (fragment): lac repressor; lacI; The lac repressor binds to the lac operator to inhibit transcription in E. coli. This inhibition can be relieved by adding lactose or isopropyl-β-D-thiogalactopyranoside (IPTG).
    574..595     +  protein_bind   CAP binding site: CAP binding activates transcription in the presence of cAMP. E. coli catabolite activator protein
    610..640     +  promoter       lac promoter: promoter for the E. coli lac operon
    648..664     +  protein_bind   lac operator: The lac repressor binds to the lac operator to inhibit transcription in E. coli. This inhibition can be relieved by adding lactose or isopropyl-β-D-thiogalactopyranoside (IPTG). lac repressor encoded by lacI
   1088..1336    -  CDS            Emx1 (fragment): EMX1_MOUSE - Also known as Emx-1. Experimental evidence at protein level: Swiss-Prot protein existence level 1. Transcription factor, which in cooperation with EMX2, acts to generate the boundary between the roof and archipallium in the developing brain. May function in combinations with OTX1/2 to specify cell fates in the developing central nervous system. From Mus musculus (Mouse).
   1561..1718    +  CDS            lacZα (fragment): LacZα fragment of β-galactosidase; lacZ fragment
   1724..1823    -  misc_feature   bom (fragment): basis of mobility region from pBR322
   1925..1960    -  CDS            rop (fragment): Rop protein, which maintains plasmids at low copy number; rop
   2055..2159    +  promoter       AmpR promoter: bla
   2160..3020    +  CDS            AmpR: β-lactamase; bla; confers resistance to ampicillin, carbenicillin, and related antibiotics
   3191..286     +  rep_origin     ori (across the origin): high-copy-number ColE1/pMB1/pBR322/pUC origin of replication
>Addgene plasmid #168162 | pMS29: pDonor(PmcCAST) | addgene full sequence | sequence record 333888 | Addgene NGS Result
CGGGCTGAACGGGGGGTTCGTGCACACAGCCCAGCTTGGAGCGAACGACCTACACCGAACTGAGATACCT
ACAGCGTGAGCTATGAGAAAGCGCCACGCTTCCCGAAGGGAGAAAGGCGGACAGGTATCCGGTAAGCGGC
AGGGTCGGAACAGGAGAGCGCACGAGGGAGCTTCCAGGGGGAAACGCCTGGTATCTTTATAGTCCTGTCG
GGTTTCGCCACCTCTGACTTGAGCGTCGATTTTTGTGATTTTGTGATGCTCGTCAGGGGGGCGGAGCCTA
TGGAAAAACGCCAGCAACGCGGCCTTTTTACGGTTCCTGGCCTTTTGCTGGCCTTTTGCTCACATGTTCT
TTCCTGCGTTATCCCCTGATTCTGTGGATAACCGTATTACCGCCTTTGAGTGAGCTGATACCGCTCGCCG
CAGCCGAACGACCGAGCGCAGCGAGTCAGTGAGCGAGGAAGCGGAAGAGCGCCCAATACGCAAACCGCCT
CTCCCCGCGCGTTGGCCGATTCATTAATGCAGCTGGCACGACAGGTTTCCCGACTGGAAAGCGGGCAGTG
AGCGCAACGCAATTAATGTGAGTTAGCTCACTCATTAGGCACCCCAGGCTTTACACTTTATGCTTCCGGC
TCGTATGTTGTGTGGAATTGTGAGCGGATAACAATTTCACACAGGAAACAGCTATGACCATGATTACGCC
AAGCTCGGCGCGCCATTGGGATTGTGACTTTACCCATAACTTTGCCGCAACGGCAAGCTTATGCTTCCAA
TAAAGGGTGGCAAGGTTATGGTTCCAGTTATATAAGCTGTTCTAGTTTTACATATAACAGCTTACAAACC
AAACTCACGTCGTGGACTCTAGAAGGGCACCAATATCTCCACCTGCTTTCCTGGGAGGGAGACCTACGCG
GCGAAGGCGCGGGTGGATGCCGCACAGCTCTTCCCTGCCTGGGAATCTACCTCCGCGGACCTGCAGCCTT
CCCGGCAGTAACTTCTAAACAGCCCCGCGCGCCCCCGAGCCTCCCCCGCATCGCCGCAGCACGGGCGCCG
GCCGGCCGCCTCGGCGGGCACAGCGTGGACACTCACCCTGGAAGCGGTGGCCGAAGAAGCGGTTCCGCAG
GACCCAGGGGTAGAAATGGAGAGGGTCCCGGTGCTGGGCGCCGAAGAAGGAGTGCGGGGGCTGCAGCGGG
GAGGCGCCCAGCTGGTGCGCCGGATGCACGGTCAGCGCGGGGTGGTTCATGGCCTCGGGGAACACGAGCT
CGGGCCCACCGTAGAGCGAGCGGCCCGCGCCCGCGGCGGCCGCGGCAGGGAAGCCACTCACGAACCCGGC
TTCTGCTCCATTCTAAAAAAATTCGGCGTTTTCCTGCTTTCTATGCTTGATTGGACTCACGGCAAGCTTA
TCCTTCCAATTTGGACTAGCGGCAAAGTTATGGTTCCAAACTGTCAATTTCATCCAAAATTAGCTGACGC
AAGAATGAGGGTTGTAGTGTTGTTGACGGCAAAGTTATGGTTCCAGTAACGGCAAAGTTATGGGTAAAGT
CACAATCCCAATACGCGTCAATTCACTGGCCGTCGTTTTACAACGTCGTGACTGGGAAAACCCTGGCGTT
ACCCAACTTAATCGCCTTGCAGCACATCCCCCTTTCGCCAGCTGGCGTAATAGCGAAGAGGCCCGCACCG
ATCGCCCTTCCCAACAGTTGCGCAGCCTGAATGGCGAATGGCGCCTGATGCGGTATTTTCTCCTTACGCA
TCTGTGCGGTATTTCACACCGCATATGGTGCACTCTCAGTACAATCTGCTCTGATGCCGCATAGTTAAGC
CAGCCCCGACACCCGCCAACACCCGCTGACGCGCCCTGACGGGCTTGTCTGCTCCCGGCATCCGCTTACA
GACAAGCTGTGACCGTCTCCGGGAGCTGCATGTGTCAGAGGTTTTCACCGTCATCACCGAAACGCGCGAG
ACGAAAGGGCCTCGTGATACGCCTATTTTTATAGGTTAATGTCATGATAATAATGGTTTCTTAGACGTCA
GGTGGCACTTTTCGGGGAAATGTGCGCGGAACCCCTATTTGTTTATTTTTCTAAATACATTCAAATATGT
ATCCGCTCATGAGACAATAACCCTGATAAATGCTTCAATAATATTGAAAAAGGAAGAGTATGAGTATTCA
ACATTTCCGTGTCGCCCTTATTCCCTTTTTTGCGGCATTTTGCCTTCCTGTTTTTGCTCACCCAGAAACG
CTGGTGAAAGTAAAAGATGCTGAAGATCAGTTGGGTGCACGAGTGGGTTACATCGAACTGGATCTCAACA
GCGGTAAGATCCTTGAGAGTTTTCGCCCCGAAGAACGTTTTCCAATGATGAGCACTTTTAAAGTTCTGCT
ATGTGGCGCGGTATTATCCCGTATTGACGCCGGGCAAGAGCAACTCGGTCGCCGCATACACTATTCTCAG
AATGACTTGGTTGAGTACTCACCAGTCACAGAAAAGCATCTTACGGATGGCATGACAGTAAGAGAATTAT
GCAGTGCTGCCATAACCATGAGTGATAACACTGCGGCCAACTTACTTCTGACAACGATCGGAGGACCGAA
GGAGCTAACCGCTTTTTTGCACAACATGGGGGATCATGTAACTCGCCTTGATCGTTGGGAACCGGAGCTG
AATGAAGCCATACCAAACGACGAGCGTGACACCACGATGCCTGTAGCAATGGCAACAACGTTGCGCAAAC
TATTAACTGGCGAACTACTTACTCTAGCTTCCCGGCAACAATTAATAGACTGGATGGAGGCGGATAAAGT
TGCAGGACCACTTCTGCGCTCGGCCCTTCCGGCTGGCTGGTTTATTGCTGATAAATCTGGAGCCGGTGAG
CGTGGGTCTCGCGGTATCATTGCAGCACTGGGGCCAGATGGTAAGCCCTCCCGTATCGTAGTTATCTACA
CGACGGGGAGTCAGGCAACTATGGATGAACGAAATAGACAGATCGCTGAGATAGGTGCCTCACTGATTAA
GCATTGGTAACTGTCAGACCAAGTTTACTCATATATACTTTAGATTGATTTAAAACTTCATTTTTAATTT
AAAAGGATCTAGGTGAAGATCCTTTTTGATAATCTCATGACCAAAATCCCTTAACGTGAGTTTTCGTTCC
ACTGAGCGTCAGACCCCGTAGAAAAGATCAAAGGATCTTCTTGAGATCCTTTTTTTCTGCGCGTAATCTG
CTGCTTGCAAACAAAAAAACCACCGCTACCAGCGGTGGTTTGTTTGCCGGATCAAGAGCTACCAACTCTT
TTTCCGAAGGTAACTGGCTTCAGCAGAGCGCAGATACCAAATACTGTTCTTCTAGTGTAGCCGTAGTTAG
GCCACCACTTCAAGAACTCTGTAGCACCGCCTACATACCTCGCTCTGCTAATCCTGTTACCAGTGGCTGC
TGCCAGTGGCGATAAGTCGTGTCTTACCGGGTTGGACTCAAGACGATAGTTACCGGATAAGGCGCAGCGG
T
